Addgene plasmid #67842: pER-rxRFP1.4
Purpose: redox-sensitive red fluorescent protein rxRFP1.4, endoplasmic reticulum localized
Depositing lab: Huiwang Ai. Publication: Development of redox-sensitive red fluorescent proteins for imaging redox dynamics in cellular compartments. Fan Y, Ai HW. Anal Bioanal Chem. 2016 Jan 12. 10.1007/s00216-015-9280-3 PubMed 26758595.
Backbone
  Vector backbone: pcDNA3
  Backbone size w/o insert (bp): 5400
  Vector type: Mammalian Expression
  Selectable markers: Neomycin (select with G418)
Growth in bacteria
  Bacterial resistance: Ampicillin, 100 μg/mL
  Growth temperature: 37°C
  Growth strain: DH10B
  Copy number: High Copy
Gene/Insert
  Gene/Insert name: rxRFP1.4
  Species: Synthetic
  Insert size (bp): 996
  Promoter: CMV
  Tag / fusion protein: ER localization (N terminal on insert); His Tag (N terminal on insert); ER retention (C terminal on insert)
  Cloning method: Restriction Enzyme; 5′ cloning site HindIII (not destroyed); 3′ cloning site XbaI (not destroyed)
  Sequencing primers: 5′ CMV forward
Terms and licenses: Academic/Nonprofit Terms; Industry Terms: Not Available to Industry
How to cite: pER-rxRFP1.4 was a gift from Huiwang Ai (Addgene plasmid # 67842 ; http://n2t.net/addgene:67842 ; RRID:Addgene_67842)
