[The description below was written by a language model from this plasmid's Addgene catalogue record and pLannotate feature annotations shown in this document.]
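Description:
pER-rxRFP1.4 is a mammalian expression plasmid built on the pcDNA3 backbone that produces an endoplasmic reticulum-targeted version of rxRFP1.4, a synthetic, genetically encoded redox-sensitive red fluorescent protein. The sequenced construct is about 6.3 kb. It is maintained in E. coli through a high-copy ColE1/pUC-type origin with ampicillin selection from the AmpR (β-lactamase) cassette. An f1 origin is also present, as is usual for this backbone. For stable selection in mammalian cells, an SV40 early promoter drives a neomycin phosphotransferase gene followed by an SV40 polyadenylation signal, giving G418 resistance.

The roughly 1 kb insert sits between HindIII and XbaI sites, downstream of the human CMV immediate-early enhancer and promoter and upstream of the bovine growth hormone polyadenylation signal. T7 and SP6 promoters from the backbone flank it. According to the catalogue fields, the coding sequence carries an N-terminal ER localization signal and His tag and a C-terminal ER retention signal, which together direct the sensor into the secretory pathway and hold it in the ER lumen. The automated annotation does not label the targeting or retention motifs. It does detect a leader region containing a His-tag-related fragment, the T7 gene 10 leader and an Xpress epitope with an enterokinase site. The short calmodulin-binding peptide hit and the large match to HyPerRed most likely reflect similarity between rxRFP1.4 and related red fluorescent sensor scaffolds rather than those parts being present. Other small fragments, such as the HIV-1 LTR, ble and lacI hits, appear to be backbone remnants or annotation artefacts.

The plasmid is intended for transfecting mammalian cells to image redox state and its dynamics specifically within the endoplasmic reticulum using red fluorescence.
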