Features (pLannotate 1.2.2; 25 found; start..end, strand, type, name):
      1..380     +  enhancer       CMV enhancer: human cytomegalovirus immediate early enhancer
    381..584     +  promoter       CMV promoter: human cytomegalovirus (CMV) immediate early promoter
    580..613     +  LTR            5' LTR (truncated) (fragment): truncated 5' long terminal repeat (LTR) from HIV-1
    629..647     +  promoter       T7 promoter: promoter for bacteriophage T7 RNA polymerase
    721..741     +  CDS            capTEV™ (fragment): composite tag for in vivo biotinylation, TEV protease cleavage, and 6xHis tagging
    742..774     +  CDS            T7 tag (gene 10 leader): leader peptide from bacteriophage T7 gene 10 promotes efficient translation in E. coli
    778..801     +  CDS            Xpress™ tag: Xpress™ epitope tag, including an enterokinase recognition and cleavage site
    829..849     +  CDS            calmodulin-binding peptide (fragment): calmodulin-binding peptide from avian smooth muscle myosin light chain kinase
    855..1581    +  CDS            HyPerRed (fragment): red fluorescent genetically encoded indicator for H2O2 ()
   1657..1675    -  promoter       SP6 promoter: promoter for bacteriophage SP6 RNA polymerase
   1701..1925    +  polyA_signal   bGH poly(A) signal: bovine growth hormone polyadenylation signal
   1929..1950    +  promoter       SV40 promoter (fragment): SV40 enhancer and early promoter
   1971..2399    +  rep_origin     f1 ori (sequence partly withheld): f1 bacteriophage origin of replication; arrow indicates direction of (+) strand synthesis
   2413..2742    +  promoter       SV40 promoter: SV40 enhancer and early promoter
   2809..3600    +  CDS            neo: KKA2_KLEPN - Also known as kan, nptII. Experimental evidence at protein level: Swiss-Prot protein existence level 1. Resistance to kanamycin, neomycin, paromomycin, ribostamycin, butirosin and gentamicin B. From Klebsiella pneumoniae.
   3624..3782    +  CDS            ble (fragment): BLE_KLEPN - Experimental evidence at protein level: Swiss-Prot protein existence level 1. Binding protein with a strong affinity to the bleomycin family of antibiotics. Binds to CL990; an antimitotic-antibiotic compound. From Klebsiella pneumoniae.
   3777..3898    +  polyA_signal   SV40 poly(A) signal: SV40 polyadenylation signal
   3971..3987    -  protein_bind   lac operator: The lac repressor binds to the lac operator to inhibit transcription in E. coli. This inhibition can be relieved by adding lactose or isopropyl-β-D-thiogalactopyranoside (IPTG). lac repressor encoded by lacI
   3995..4025    -  promoter       lac promoter: promoter for the E. coli lac operon
   4040..4061    -  protein_bind   CAP binding site: CAP binding activates transcription in the presence of cAMP. E. coli catabolite activator protein
   4074..4166    -  CDS            lacI (fragment): lac repressor; lacI; The lac repressor binds to the lac operator to inhibit transcription in E. coli. This inhibition can be relieved by adding lactose or isopropyl-β-D-thiogalactopyranoside (IPTG).
   4349..4937    -  rep_origin     ori: high-copy-number ColE1/pMB1/pBR322/pUC origin of replication
   5108..5968    -  CDS            AmpR: β-lactamase; bla; confers resistance to ampicillin, carbenicillin, and related antibiotics
   5969..6073    -  promoter       AmpR promoter: bla
   6132..6184    -  misc_feature   bom (fragment): basis of mobility region from pBR322
>Addgene plasmid #67842 | pER-rxRFP1.4 | addgene full sequence | sequence record 244285 | Addgene NGS Result
GACATTGATTATTGACTAGTTATTAATAGTAATCAATTACGGGGTCATTAGTTCATAGCCCATATATGGA
GTTCCGCGTTACATAACTTACGGTAAATGGCCCGCCTGGCTGACCGCCCAACGACCCCCGCCCATTGACG
TCAATAATGACGTATGTTCCCATAGTAACGCCAATAGGGACTTTCCATTGACGTCAATGGGTGGAGTATT
TACGGTAAACTGCCCACTTGGCAGTACATCAAGTGTATCATATGCCAAGTACGCCCCCTATTGACGTCAA
TGACGGTAAATGGCCCGCCTGGCATTATGCCCAGTACATGACCTTATGGGACTTTCCTACTTGGCAGTAC
ATCTACGTATTAGTCATCGCTATTACCATGGTGATGCGGTTTTGGCAGTACATCAATGGGCGTGGATAGC
GGTTTGACTCACGGGGATTTCCAAGTCTCCACCCCATTGACGTCAATGGGAGTTTGTTTTGGCACCAAAA
TCAACGGGACTTTCCAAAATGTCGTAACAACTCCGCCCCATTGACGCAAATGGGCGGTAGGCGTGTACGG
TGGGAGGTCTATATAAGCAGAGCTCTCTGGCTAACTAGAGAACCCACTGCTTACTGGCTTATCGAAATTA
ATACGACTCACTATAGGGAGACCCAAGCTTATGCTGCTATCCGTGCCCCTGCTGCTCGGCCTGCTGGGCC
TGGCCGCCGCCGACGGATCCCATCATCATCATCATCATGGTATGGCTAGCATGACTGGTGGACAGCAAAT
GGGTCGGGATCCGTACGACGATGACGATAAGGATCCGAGCTCGAGCTCTCCTCGTTGCGCTATAGGTCGG
CTGAGCTCACCCGTGGTTTCCGAGCGGATGTACCCCGAGGACGGCGCCCTGAAGAGCGAGATCAAGAAGG
GGCTGAGGCTGAAGGACGGCGGCCACTACGCCGCCGAGGTCAAGACCACCTACAAGGCCAAGAAGCCCGT
GCAGCTGCCCGGCGCCTACATCGTCGACATCAAGTTGGACATCGTGTCCCACAACGAGGACTACACCATC
GTGGAACAGTGCGAACGCGCCGAGGGCCGCCACTCCACCGGCGGCATGGACGAGCTGTACAAGGGAGGTA
CAGGCGGGAGTCTGGTGAGCAAGGGCGAGGAGGATAACATGGCCATCATCAAGGAGTTCATGCGCTTCAA
GGTGCACATGGAGGGCTCCGTGAACGGCCACGAGTTCGAGATCGAGGGCGAGGGCGAGGGCCGCCCCTAC
GAGGCCTTTCAGACCGCTAAGCTGAAGGTGACCAAGGGTGGCCCCCTGCCCTTCGCCTGGGACATCCTGT
CCCCTCAGTTCATGTACGGCTCCAAGGCCTACATTAAGCACCCAGCCGACATCCCCGACTACTTCAAGCT
GTCCTTCCCCGAGGGCTTCAGGTGGGAGCGCGTGATGAACTTCGAGGACGGCGGCATTATTCACGTTAAC
CAGGACTCCTCCCTGCAGGACGGCGTATTCATCTACAAGGTGAAGCTGCGCGGCACCAACTTCCCCCCCG
ACGGCCCCGTAATGCAGAAGAAGACCATGGGCTGGGAGGCTACGCGTGACCAAAGGTGCAGTCGTAAGCT
TGGAGGTTCTGGAGGAAAGGACGAGCTGTAATCTAGAGGGCCCTATTCTATAGTGTCACCTAAATGCTAG
AGCTCGCTGATCAGCCTCGACTGTGCCTTCTAGTTGCCAGCCATCTGTTGTTTGCCCCTCCCCCGTGCCT
TCCTTGACCCTGGAAGGTGCCACTCCCACTGTCCTTTCCTAATAAAATGAGGAAATTGCATCGCATTGTC
TGAGTAGGTGTCATTCTATTCTGGGGGGTGGGGTGGGGCAGGACAGCAAGGGGGAGGATTGGGAAGACAA
TAGCAGGCATGCTGGGGATGCGGTGGGCTCTATGGCTTCTGAGGCGGAAAGAACCAGCTGGGGCTCTAGG
GGGTATCCCC
[124 nt withheld, positions 1971-2094]
C
[91 nt withheld, positions 2096-2186]
A
[49 nt withheld, positions 2188-2236]
CCTTTGACGTTGGAGTCCACGTTCTTT
[37 nt withheld, positions 2264-2300]
ACCCTATCTCGGTCTATTCTTTTGATTTATAAGGGATTTTGCCGATTTCGGCCTATTGGTTAAAAAATGA
GCTGATTTAACAAAAATTTAACGCGAATTAATTCTGTGGAATGTGTGTCAGTTAGGGTGTGGAAAGTCCC
CAGGCTCCCCAGCAGGCAGAAGTATGCAAAGCATGCATCTCAATTAGTCAGCAACCAGGTGTGGAAAGTC
CCCAGGCTCCCCAGCAGGCAGAAGTATGCAAAGCATGCATCTCAATTAGTCAGCAACCATAGTCCCGCCC
CTAACTCCGCCCATCCCGCCCCTAACTCCGCCCAGTTCCGCCCATTCTCCGCCCCATGGCTGACTAATTT
TTTTTATTTATGCAGAGGCCGAGGCCGCCTCTGCCTCTGAGCTATTCCAGAAGTAGTGAGGAGGCTTTTT
TGGAGGCCTAGGCTTTTGCAAAAAGCTCCCGGGAGCTTGTATATCCATTTTCGGATCTGATCAAGAGACA
GGATGAGGATCGTTTCGCATGATTGAACAAGATGGATTGCACGCAGGTTCTCCGGCCGCTTGGGTGGAGA
GGCTATTCGGCTATGACTGGGCACAACAGACAATCGGCTGCTCTGATGCCGCCGTGTTCCGGCTGTCAGC
GCAGGGGCGCCCGGTTCTTTTTGTCAAGACCGACCTGTCCGGTGCCCTGAATGAACTGCAGGACGAGGCA
GCGCGGCTATCGTGGCTGGCCACGACGGGCGTTCCTTGCGCAGCTGTGCTCGACGTTGTCACTGAAGCGG
GAAGGGACTGGCTGCTATTGGGCGAAGTGCCGGGGCAGGATCTCCTGTCATCTCACCTTGCTCCTGCCGA
GAAAGTATCCATCATGGCTGATGCAATGCGGCGGCTGCATACGCTTGATCCGGCTACCTGCCCATTCGAC
CACCAAGCGAAACATCGCATCGAGCGAGCACGTACTCGGATGGAAGCCGGTCTTGTCGATCAGGATGATC
TGGACGAAGAGCATCAGGGGCTCGCGCCAGCCGAACTGTTCGCCAGGCTCAAGGCGCGCATGCCCGACGG
CGAGGATCTCGTCGTGACCCATGGCGATGCCTGCTTGCCGAATATCATGGTGGAAAATGGCCGCTTTTCT
GGATTCATCGACTGTGGCCGGCTGGGTGTGGCGGACCGCTATCAGGACATAGCGTTGGCTACCCGTGATA
TTGCTGAAGAGCTTGGCGGCGAATGGGCTGACCGCTTCCTCGTGCTTTACGGTATCGCCGCTCCCGATTC
GCAGCGCATCGCCTTCTATCGCCTTCTTGACGAGTTCTTCTGAGCGGGACTCTGGGGTTCGAAATGACCG
ACCAAGCGACGCCCAACCTGCCATCACGAGATTTCGATTCCACCGCCGCCTTCTATGAAAGGTTGGGCTT
CGGAATCGTTTTCCGGGACGCCGGCTGGATGATCCTCCAGCGCGGGGATCTCATGCTGGAGTTCTTCGCC
CACCCCAACTTGTTTATTGCAGCTTATAATGGTTACAAATAAAGCAATAGCATCACAAATTTCACAAATA
AAGCATTTTTTTCACTGCATTCTAGTTGTGGTTTGTCCAAACTCATCAATGTATCTTATCATGTCTGTAT
ACCGTCGACCTCTAGCTAGAGCTTGGCGTAATCATGGTCATAGCTGTTTCCTGTGTGAAATTGTTATCCG
CTCACAATTCCACACAACATACGAGCCGGAAGCATAAAGTGTAAAGCCTGGGGTGCCTAATGAGTGAGCT
AACTCACATTAATTGCGTTGCGCTCACTGCCCGCTTTCCAGTCGGGAAACCTGTCGTGCCAGCTGCATTA
ATGAATCGGCCAACGCGCGGGGAGAGGCGGTTTGCGTATTGGGCGCTCTTCCGCTTCCTCGCTCACTGAC
TCGCTGCGCTCGGTCGTTCGGCTGCGGCGAGCGGTATCAGCTCACTCAAAGGCGGTAATACGGTTATCCA
CAGAATCAGGGGATAACGCAGGAAAGAACATGTGAGCAAAAGGCCAGCAAAAGGCCAGGAACCGTAAAAA
GGCCGCGTTGCTGGCGTTTTTCCATAGGCTCCGCCCCCCTGACGAGCATCACAAAAATCGACGCTCAAGT
CAGAGGTGGCGAAACCCGACAGGACTATAAAGATACCAGGCGTTTCCCCCTGGAAGCTCCCTCGTGCGCT
CTCCTGTTCCGACCCTGCCGCTTACCGGATACCTGTCCGCCTTTCTCCCTTCGGGAAGCGTGGCGCTTTC
TCATAGCTCACGCTGTAGGTATCTCAGTTCGGTGTAGGTCGTTCGCTCCAAGCTGGGCTGTGTGCACGAA
CCCCCCGTTCAGCCCGACCGCTGCGCCTTATCCGGTAACTATCGTCTTGAGTCCAACCCGGTAAGACACG
ACTTATCGCCACTGGCAGCAGCCACTGGTAACAGGATTAGCAGAGCGAGGTATGTAGGCGGTGCTACAGA
GTTCTTGAAGTGGTGGCCTAACTACGGCTACACTAGAAGAACAGTATTTGGTATCTGCGCTCTGCTGAAG
CCAGTTACCTTCGGAAAAAGAGTTGGTAGCTCTTGATCCGGCAAACAAACCACCGCTGGTAGCGGTGGTT
TTTTTGTTTGCAAGCAGCAGATTACGCGCAGAAAAAAAGGATCTCAAGAAGATCCTTTGATCTTTTCTAC
GGGGTCTGACGCTCAGTGGAACGAAAACTCACGTTAAGGGATTTTGGTCATGAGATTATCAAAAAGGATC
TTCACCTAGATCCTTTTAAATTAAAAATGAAGTTTTAAATCAATCTAAAGTATATATGAGTAAACTTGGT
CTGACAGTTACCAATGCTTAATCAGTGAGGCACCTATCTCAGCGATCTGTCTATTTCGTTCATCCATAGT
TGCCTGACTCCCCGTCGTGTAGATAACTACGATACGGGAGGGCTTACCATCTGGCCCCAGTGCTGCAATG
ATACCGCGAGACCCACGCTCACCGGCTCCAGATTTATCAGCAATAAACCAGCCAGCCGGAAGGGCCGAGC
GCAGAAGTGGTCCTGCAACTTTATCCGCCTCCATCCAGTCTATTAATTGTTGCCGGGAAGCTAGAGTAAG
TAGTTCGCCAGTTAATAGTTTGCGCAACGTTGTTGCCATTGCTACAGGCATCGTGGTGTCACGCTCGTCG
TTTGGTATGGCTTCATTCAGCTCCGGTTCCCAACGATCAAGGCGAGTTACATGATCCCCCATGTTGTGCA
AAAAAGCGGTTAGCTCCTTCGGTCCTCCGATCGTTGTCAGAAGTAAGTTGGCCGCAGTGTTATCACTCAT
GGTTATGGCAGCACTGCATAATTCTCTTACTGTCATGCCATCCGTAAGATGCTTTTCTGTGACTGGTGAG
TACTCAACCAAGTCATTCTGAGAATAGTGTATGCGGCGACCGAGTTGCTCTTGCCCGGCGTCAATACGGG
ATAATACCGCGCCACATAGCAGAACTTTAAAAGTGCTCATCATTGGAAAACGTTCTTCGGGGCGAAAACT
CTCAAGGATCTTACCGCTGTTGAGATCCAGTTCGATGTAACCCACTCGTGCACCCAACTGATCTTCAGCA
TCTTTTACTTTCACCAGCGTTTCTGGGTGAGCAAAAACAGGAAGGCAAAATGCCGCAAAAAAGGGAATAA
GGGCGACACGGAAATGTTGAATACTCATACTCTTCCTTTTTCAATATTATTGAAGCATTTATCAGGGTTA
TTGTCTCATGAGCGGATACATATTTGAATGTATTTAGAAAAATAAACAAATAGGGGTTCCGCGCACATTT
CCCCGAAAAGTGCCACCTGACGTCGACGGATCGGGAGATCTCCCGATCCCCTATGGTGCACTCTCAGTAC
AATCTGCTCTGATGCCGCATAGTTAAGCCAGTATCTGCTCCCTGCTTGTGTGTTGGAGGTCGCTGAGTAG
TGCGCGAGCAAAATTTAAGCTACAACAAGGCAAGGCTTGACCGACAATTGCATGAAGAATCTGCTTAGGG
TTAGGCGTTTTGCGCTGCTTCGCGATGTACGGGCCAGATATACGCGTT
