>Addgene plasmid #67842 | pER-rxRFP1.4 | addgene partial sequence | sequence record 130546 | CMV-F 5'-CGCAAATGGGCGGTAGGCGTG-3'
CTAGAGAACCCACTGCTTACTGGCTTATCGAAATTAATACGACTCACTATAGGGAGACCCAAGCTTATGC
TGCTATCCGTGCCCCTGCTGCTCGGCCTGCTGGGCCTGGCCGCCGCCGACGGATCCCATCATCATCATCA
TCATGGTATGGCTAGCATGACTGGTGGACAGCAAATGGGTCGGGATCCGTACGACGATGACGATAAGGAT
CCGAGCTCGAGCTCTCCTCGTTGCGCTATAGGTCGGCTGAGCTCACCCGTGGTTTCCGAGCGGATGTACC
CCGAGGACGGCGCCCTGAAGAGCGAGATCAAGAAGGGGCTGAGGCTGAAGGACGGCGGCCACTACGCCGC
CGAGGTCAAGACCACCTACAAGGCCAAGAAGCCCGTGCAGCTGCCCGGCGCCTACATCGTCGACATCAAG
TTGGACATCGTGTCCCACAACGAGGACTACACCATCGTGGAACAGTGCGAACGCGCCGAGGGCCGCCACT
CCACCGGCGGCATGGACGAGCTGTACAAGGGAGGTACAGGCGGGAGTCTGGTGAGCAAGGGCGAGGAGGA
TAACATGGCCATCATCAAGGAGTTCATGCGCTTCAAGGTGCACATGGAGGGCTCCGTGAACGGCCACGAG
TTCGAGATCGAGGGCGAGGGCGAGGGCCGCCCCTACGAGGCCTTTCAGACCGCTAAGCTGAAGGTGACCA
AGGGTGGCCCCCTGCCCTTCGCCTGGGACATCCTGTCCCCTCAGTTCATGTACGGCTCCAAGGCCTACAT
TAAGCACCCAGCCGACATCCCCGACTACTTCAAGCTGTCCTTCCCCGAGGGCTTCAGGTGGGAGCGCGTG
ATG
