>Addgene plasmid #67842 | pER-rxRFP1.4 | addgene partial sequence | sequence record 130606 | BGH-rev 5'-TAGAAGGCACAGTCGAGG-3'
TAGGGCCCTCTAGATTACAGCTCGTCCTTTCCTCCAGAACCTCCAAGCTTACGACTGCACCTTTGGTCAC
GCGTAGCCTCCCAGCCCATGGTCTTCTTCTGCATTACGGGGCCGTCGGGGGGGAAGTTGGTGCCGCGCAG
CTTCACCTTGTAGATGAATACGCCGTCCTGCAGGGAGGAGTCCTGGTTAACGTGAATAATGCCGCCGTCC
TCGAAGTTCATCACGCGCTCCCACCTGAAGCCCTCGGGGAAGGACAGCTTGAAGTAGTCGGGGATGTCGG
CTGGGTGCTTAATGTAGGCCTTGGAGCCGTACATGAACTGAGGGGACAGGATGTCCCAGGCGAAGGGCAG
GGGGCCACCCTTGGTCACCTTCAGCTTAGCGGTCTGAAAGGCCTCGTAGGGGCGGCCCTCGCCCTCGCCC
TCGATCTCGAACTCGTGGCCGTTCACGGAGCCCTCCATGTGCACCTTGAAGCGCATGAACTCCTTGATGA
TGGCCATGTTATCCTCCTCGCCCTTGCTCACCAGACTCCCGCCTGTACCTCCCTTGTACAGCTCGTCCAT
GCCGCCGGTGGAGTGGCGGCCCTCGGCGCGTTCGCACTGTTCCACGATGGTGTAGTCCTCGTTGTGGGAC
ACGATGTCCAACTTGATGTCGACGATGTAGGCGCCGGGCAGCTGCACGGGCTTCTTGGCCTTGTAGGTGG
TCTTGACCTCGGCGGCGTAGTGGCCGCCGTCCTTCAGCCTCAGCCCCTTCTTGATCTCGCTCTTCAGGGC
GCCGTCCTCGGG
