>Addgene plasmid #67842 | pER-rxRFP1.4 | depositor partial sequence | sequence record 130607 | pER-rxRFP1.4 sequence 993 bps
AAGCTTATGCTGCTATCCGTGCCCCTGCTGCTCGGCCTGCTGGGCCTGGCCGCCGCCGACGGATCCCATC
ATCATCATCATCATGGTATGGCTAGCATGACTGGTGGACAGCAAATGGGTCGGGATCCGTACGACGATGA
CGATAAGGATCCGAGCTCGAGCTCTCCTCGTTGCGCTATAGGTCGGCTGAGCTCACCCGTGGTTTCCGAG
CGGATGTACCCCGAGGACGGCGCCCTGAAGAGCGAGATCAAGAAGGGGCTGAGGCTGAAGGACGGCGGCC
ACTACGCCGCCGAGGTCAAGACCACCTACAAGGCCAAGAAGCCCGTGCAGCTGCCCGGCGCCTACATCGT
CGACATCAAGTTGGACATCGTGTCCCACAACGAGGACTACACCATCGTGGAACAGTGCGAACGCGCCGAG
GGCCGCCACTCCACCGGCGGCATGGACGAGCTGTACAAGGGAGGTACAGGCGGGAGTCTGGTGAGCAAGG
GCGAGGAGGATAACATGGCCATCATCAAGGAGTTCATGCGCTTCAAGGTGCACATGGAGGGCTCCGTGAA
CGGCCACGAGTTCGAGATCGAGGGCGAGGGCGAGGGCCGCCCCTACGAGGCCTTTCAGACCGCTAAGCTG
AAGGTGACCAAGGGTGGCCCCCTGCCCTTCGCCTGGGACATCCTGTCCCCTCAGTTCATGTACGGCTCCA
AGGCCTACATTAAGCACCCAGCCGACATCCCCGACTACTTCAAGCTGTCCTTCCCCGAGGGCTTCAGGTG
GGAGCGCGTGATGAACTTCGAGGACGGCGGCATTATTCACGTTAACCAGGACTCCTCCCTGCAGGACGGC
GTATTCATCTACAAGGTGAAGCTGCGCGGCACCAACTTCCCCCCCGACGGCCCCGTAATGCAGAAGAAGA
CCATGGGCTGGGAGGCTACGCGTGACCAAAGGTGCAGTCGTAAGCTTGGAGGTTCTGGAGGAAAGGACGA
GCTGTAATCTAGA
